>Addgene plasmid #154621 | pEPKKα2KN0100 | depositor full sequence | sequence record 299495 | pEPKKα2KN0100 sequence 7440 bps
ATTATCGCGAGCCCATTTATACCCATATAAATCAGCATCCATGTTGGAATTTAATCGCGGCCTTGAGCAA
GACGTTTCCCGTTGAATATGGCTCATAACAGAACTTATTATTTCCTTCCTCTTTTCTACAGTATTTAAAG
ATACCCCAAGAAGCTAATTATAACAAGACGAACTCCAATTCACTGTTCCTTGCATTCTAAAACCTTAAAT
ACCAGAAAACAGCTTTTTCAAAGTTGTTTTCAAAGTTGGCGTATAACATAGTATCGACGGAGCCGATTTT
GAAACCGCGGTGATCACAGGCAGCAACGCTCTGTCATCGTTACAATCAACATGCTACCCTCCGCGAGATC
ATCCGTGTTTCAAACCCGGCAGCTTAGTTGCCGTTCTTCCGAATAGCATCGGTAACATGAGCAAAGTCTG
CCGCCTTACAACGGCTCTCCCGCTGACGCCGTCCCGGACTGATGGGCTGCCTGTATCGAGTGGTGATTTT
GTGCCGAGCTGCCGGTCGGGGAGCTGTTGGCTGGCTGGTGGCAGGATATATTGTGGTGTAAACATAACAA
GCTTCGTCTCAGTCAGGAGGGAGCGGTGCGGGTGCCAGGGCGTGCCCTTGGGCTCCCCGGGCGCGTACTC
CACTCCCCGAGCCGGTGCGGGTGCCAGGGCGTGCCCTTGGGCTCCCCGGGCGCGTACTCCACTCCCCTTC
GCAAGACCCTTCCTCTATATAAGGAAGTTCATTTCATTTGGAGAGGACTCCGGTATTTTTACAACAATTA
CCACAACAAAACAAACAACAAACAACATTACAATTTACTATTCTAGTCGAAAATGGTATTCACACTCGAA
GATTTCGTTGGGGACTGGCGACAGACAGCCGGCTACAACCTGGACCAAGTCCTTGAACAGGGAGGTGTGT
CCAGTTTGTTTCAGAATCTCGGGGTGTCCGTAACTCCGATCCAAAGGATTGTCCTGAGCGGTGAAAATGG
GCTGAAGATCGACATCCATGTCATCATCCCGTATGAAGGTCTGAGCGGCGACCAAATGGGCCAGATCGAA
AAAATTTTTAAGGTGGTGTACCCTGTGGATGATCATCACTTTAAGGTGATCCTGCACTATGGCACACTGG
TAATCGACGGGGTTACGCCGAACATGATCGACTATTTCGGACGGCCGTATGAAGGCATCGCCGTGTTCGA
CGGCAAAAAGATCACTGTAACAGGGACCCTGTGGAACGGCAACAAAATTATCGACGAGCGCCTGATCAAC
CCCGACGGCTCCCTGCTGTTCCGAGTAACCATCAACGGAGTGACCGGCTGGCGGCTGTGCGAACGCATTC
TGGCTTCGGATTATAAGGACCATGACGGAGACTATAAGGACCATGACCTCGACGCTGCAGCAGCGGATTA
TAAGGACGATGACGATAAGTGAGCTTGATCCCCCGTCGACAGCTAGCTATATCATCAATTTATGTATTAC
ACATAATATCGCACTCAGTCTTTCATCTACGGCAATGTACCAGCTGATATAATCAGTTATTGAAATATTT
CTGAATTTAAACTTGCATCAATAAATTTATGTTTTTGCTTGGACTATAATACCTGACTTGTTATTTTATC
AATAAATATTTAAACTATATTTCTTTCAAGATCGCTTGAGACGAAGCTTTGACAGGATATATTGGCGGGT
AAACCTAAGAGAAAAGAGCGTTTATTAGAATAATCGGATATTTAAAAGGGCGTGAAAAGGTTTATCCGTT
CGTCCATTTGTATGTGCATGCCAACCACAGGGTTCCCCTCGGGATCAAAGTACTTTGATCCAACCCCTCC
GCTGCTATAGTGCAGTCGGCTTCTGACGTTCAGTGCAGCCGTCATCTGAAAACGACATGTCGCACAAGTC
CTAAGTTACGCGACAGGCTGCCGCCCTGCCCTTTTCCTGGCGTTTTCTTGTCGCGTGTTTTAGTCGCATA
AAGTAGAATACTTGCGACTAGAACCGGAGACATTACGCCATGAACAAGAGCGCCGCCGCTGGCCTGCTGG
GCTATGCCCGCGTCAGCACCGACGACCAGGACTTGACCAACCAACGGGCCGAACTGCACGCGGCCGGCTG
CACCAAGCTGTTTTCCGAGAAGATCACCGGCACCAGGCGCGACCGCCCGGAGCTGGCCAGGATGCTTGAC
CACCTACGCCCTGGCGACGTTGTGACAGTGACCAGGCTAGACCGCCTGGCCCGCAGCACCCGCGACCTAC
TGGACATTGCCGAGCGCATCCAGGAGGCCGGCGCGGGCCTGCGTAGCCTGGCAGAGCCGTGGGCCGACAC
CACCACGCCGGCCGGCCGCATGGTGTTGACCGTGTTCGCCGGCATTGCCGAGTTCGAGCGTTCCCTAATC
ATCGACCGCACCCGGAGCGGGCGCGAGGCCGCCAAGGCCCGAGGCGTGAAGTTTGGCCCCCGCCCTACCC
TCACCCCGGCACAGATCGCGCACGCCCGCGAGCTGATCGACCAGGAAGGCCGCACCGTGAAAGAGGCGGC
TGCACTGCTTGGCGTGCATCGCTCGACCCTGTACCGCGCACTTGAGCGCAGCGAGGAAGTGACGCCCACC
GAGGCCAGGCGGCGCGGTGCCTTCCGTGAGGACGCATTGACCGAGGCCGACGCCCTGGCGGCCGCCGAGA
ATGAACGCCAAGAGGAACAAGCATGAAACCGCACCAGGACGGCCAGGACGAACCGTTTTTCATTACCGAA
GAGATCGAGGCGGAGATGATCGCGGCCGGGTACGTGTTCGAGCCGCCCGCGCACCTCTCAACCGTGCGGC
TGCATGAAATCCTGGCCGGTTTGTCTGATGCCAAGCTGGCGGCCTGGCCGGCCAGCTTGGCCGCTGAAGA
AACCGAGCGCCGCCGTCTAAAAAGGTGATGTGTATTTGAGTAAAACAGCTTGCGTCATGCGGTCGCTGCG
TATATGATCCGATGAGTAAATAAACAAATACGCAAGGGGAACGCATGAAGGTTATCGCTGTACTTAACCA
GAAAGGCGGGTCAGGCAAGACGACCATCGGAACCCATCTAGCCCGCGCCCTGCAACTCGCCGGGGCCGAT
GTTCTGTTAGTCGATTCCGATCCCCAGGGCAGTGCCCGCGATTGGGCGGCCGTGCGGGAAGATCAACCGC
TAACCGTTGTCGGCATCGACCGCCCGACGATTGACCGCGACGTGAAGGCCATCGGCCGGCGCGACTTCGT
AGTGATCGACGGAGCGCCCCAGGCGGCGGACTTGGCTGTGTCCGCGATCAAGGCAGCCGACTTCGTGCTG
ATTCCGGTGCAGCCAAGCCCTTACGACATATGGGCCACCGCCGACCTGGTGGAGCTGGTTAAGCAGCGCA
TTGAGGTCACGGATGGAAGGCTACAAGCGGCCTTTGTCGTGTCGCGGGCGATCAAAGGCACGCGCATCGG
CGGTGAGGTTGCCGAGGCGCTGGCCGGGTACGAGCTGCCCATTCTTGAGTCCCGTATCACGCAGCGCGTG
AGCTACCCAGGCACTGCCGCCGCCGGCACAACCGTTCTTGAATCAGAACCCGAGGGCGACGCTGCCCGCG
AGGTCCAGGCGCTGGCCGCTGAAATTAAATCAAAACTCATTTGAGTTAATGAGGTAAAGAGAAAATGAGC
AAAAGCACAAACACGCTAAGTGCCGGCCGTCCGAGCGCACGCAGCAGCAAGGCTGCAACGTTGGCCAGCC
TGGCAGACACGCCAGCCATGAAGCGGGTCAACTTTCAGTTGCCGGCGGAGGATCACACCAAGCTGAAGAT
GTACGCGGTACGCCAAGGCAAGACCATTACCGAGCTGCTATCTGAATAGATCGCGCAGCTACCAGAGTAA
ATGAGCAAATGAATAAATGAGTAGATGAATTTTAGCGGCTAAAGGAGGCGGCATGGAAAATCAAGAACAA
CCAGGCACCGACGCCGTGGAATGCCCCATGTGTGGAGGAACGGGCGGTTGGCCAGGCGTAAGCGGCTGGG
TTGTCTGCCGGCCCTGCAATGGCACTGGAACCCCCAAGCCCGAGGAATCGGCGTGACGGTCGCAAACCAT
CCGGCCCGGTACAAATCGGCGCGGCGCTGGGTGATGACCTGGTGGAGAAGTTGAAGGCCGCGCAGGCCGC
CCAGCGGCAACGCATCGAGGCAGAAGCACGCCCCGGTGAATCGTGGCAAGCGGCCGCTGATCGAATCCGC
AAAGAATCCCGGCAACCGCCGGCAGCCGGTGCGCCGTCGATTAGGAAGCCGCCCAAGGGCGACGAGCAAC
CAGATTTTTTCGTTCCGATGCTCTATGACGTGGGCACCCGCGATAGTCGCAGCATCATGGACGTGGCCGT
TTTCCGTCTGTCGAAGCGTGACCGACGAGCTGGCGAGGTGATCCGCTACGAGCTTCCAGACGGGCACGTA
GAGGTTTCCGCAGGGCCGGCCGGCATGGCCAGTGTGTGGGATTACGACCTGGTACTGATGGCGGTTTCCC
ATCTAACCGAATCCATGAACCGATACCGGGAAGGGAAGGGAGACAAGCCCGGCCGCGTGTTCCGTCCACA
CGTTGCGGACGTACTCAAGTTCTGCCGGCGAGCCGATGGCGGAAAGCAGAAAGACGACCTGGTAGAAACC
TGCATTCGGTTAAACACCACGCACGTTGCCATGCAGCGTACGAAGAAGGCCAAGAACGGCCGCCTGGTGA
CGGTATCCGAGGGTGAAGCCTTGATTAGCCGCTACAAGATCGTAAAGAGCGAAACCGGGCGGCCGGAGTA
CATCGAGATCGAGCTAGCTGATTGGATGTACCGCGAGATCACAGAAGGCAAGAACCCGGACGTGCTGACG
GTTCACCCCGATTACTTTTTGATCGATCCCGGCATCGGCCGTTTTCTCTACCGCCTGGCACGCCGCGCCG
CAGGCAAGGCAGAAGCCAGATGGTTGTTCAAGACGATCTACGAACGCAGTGGCAGCGCCGGAGAGTTCAA
GAAGTTCTGTTTCACCGTGCGCAAGCTGATCGGGTCAAATGACCTGCCGGAGTACGATTTGAAGGAGGAG
GCGGGGCAGGCTGGCCCGATCCTAGTCATGCGCTACCGCAACCTGATCGAGGGCGAAGCATCCGCCGGTT
CCTAATGTACGGAGCAGATGCTAGGGCAAATTGCCCTAGCAGGGGAAAAAGGTCGAAAAGGACTCTTTCC
TGTGGATAGCACGTACATTGGGAACCCAAAGCCGTACATTGGGAACCGGAACCCGTACATTGGGAACCCA
AAGCCGTACATTGGGAACCGGTCACACATGTAAGTGACTGATATAAAAGAGAAAAAAGGCGATTTTTCCG
CCTAAAACTCTTTAAAACTTATTAAAACTCTTAAAACCCGCCTGGCCTGTGCATAACTGTCTGGCCAGCG
CACAGCCGAAGAGCTGCAAAAAGCGCCTACCCTTCGGTCGCTGCGCTCCCTACGCCCCGCCGCTTCGCGT
CGGCCTATCGCGGCCGCTGGCCGCTCAAAAATGGCTGGCCTACGGCCAGGCAATCTACCAGGGCGCGGAC
AAGCCGCGCCGTCGCCACTCGACCGCCGGCGCCCACATCAAGGCACCCTGCCTCGCGCGTTTCGGTGATG
ACGGTGAAAACCTCTGACACATGCAGCTCCCGGTGACGGTCACAGCTTGTCTGTAAGCGGATGCCGGGAG
CAGACAAGCCCGTCAGGGCGCGTCAGCGGGTGTTGGCGGGTGTCGGGGCGCAGCCATGACCCAGTCACGT
AGCGATAGCGGAGTGTATACTGGCTTAACTATGCGGCATCAGAGCAGATTGTACTGAGAGTGCACCATAT
GCGGTGTGAAATACCGCACAGATGCGTAAGGAGAAAATACCGCATCAGGCGCTCTTCCGCTTCCTCGCTC
ACTGACTCGCTGCGCTCGGTCGTTCGGCTGCGGCGAGCGGTATCAGCTCACTCAAAGGCGGTAATACGGT
TATCCACAGAATCAGGGGATAACGCAGGAAAGAACATGTGAGCAAAAGGCCAGCAAAAGGCCAGGAACCG
TAAAAAGGCCGCGTTGCTGGCGTTTTTCCATAGGCTCCGCCCCCCTGACGAGCATCACAAAAATCGACGC
TCAAGTCAGAGGTGGCGAAACCCGACAGGACTATAAAGATACCAGGCGTTTCCCCCTGGAAGCTCCCTCG
TGCGCTCTCCTGTTCCGACCCTGCCGCTTACCGGATACCTGTCCGCCTTTCTCCCTTCGGGAAGCGTGGC
GCTTTCTCATAGCTCACGCTGTAGGTATCTCAGTTCGGTGTAGGTCGTTCGCTCCAAGCTGGGCTGTGTG
CACGAACCCCCCGTTCAGCCCGACCGCTGCGCCTTATCCGGTAACTATCGTCTTGAGTCCAACCCGGTAA
GACACGACTTATCGCCACTGGCAGCAGCCACTGGTAACAGGATTAGCAGAGCGAGGTATGTAGGCGGTGC
TACAGAGTTCTTGAAGTGGTGGCCTAACTACGGCTACACTAGAAGGACAGTATTTGGTATCTGCGCTCTG
CTGAAGCCAGTTACCTTCGGAAAAAGAGTTGGTAGCTCTTGATCCGGCAAACAAACCACCGCTGGTAGCG
GTGGTTTTTTTGTTTGCAAGCAGCAGATTACGCGCAGAAAAAAAGGATCTCAAGAAGATCCTTTGATCTT
TTCTACGGGGTCTGACGCTCAGTGGAACGAAAACTCACGTTAAGGGATTTTGGTCATGCATTCTAGGTGA
TTAGAAAAACTCATCGAGCATCAAATGAAACTGCAATTTATTCATATCAGGATTATCAATACCATATTTT
TGAAAAAGCCGTTTCTGTAATGAAGGAGAAAACTCACCGAGGCAGTTCCATAGGATGGCAAGATCCTGGT
ATCGGTCTGCGATTCCGACTCGTCCAACATCAATACAACCTATTAATTTCCCCTCGTCAAAAATAAGGTT
ATCAAGTGAGAAATCACCATGAGTGACGACTGAATCCGGTGAGAATGGCAAAAGTTTATGCATTTCTTTC
CAGACTTGTTCAACAGGCCAGCCATTACGCTCGTCATCAAAATCACTCGCATCAACCAAACCGTTATTCA
TTCGTGATTGCGCCTGAGCGAGTCGAAATACGCGATCGCTGTTAAAAGGACAATTACAAACAGGAATCGA
ATGCAACCGGCGCAGGAACACTGCCAGCGCATCAACAATATTTTCACCTGAATCAGGATATTCTTCTAAT
ACCTGGAATGCTGTTTTCCCTGGGATCGCAGTGGTGAGTAACCATGCATCATCAGGAGTACGGATAAAAT
GCTTGATGGTCGGAAGAGGCATAAATTCCGTCAGCCAGTTTAGTCTGACCATCTCATCTGTAACATCATT
GGCAACGCTACCTTTGCCATGTTTCAGAAACAACTCTGGCGCATCGGGCTTCCCATACAATCGGTAGATT
GTCGCACCTGATTGCCCGAC
Features (pLannotate 1.2.2; 16 found; start..end, strand, type, name):
    529..553     +  misc_feature   LB T-DNA repeat: left border repeat from nopaline C58 T-DNA
    592..625     +  protein_bind   attB: minimal attB site for the φC31 integrase (Groth et al., 2000) phage φC31 integrase
    651..684     +  protein_bind   attB: minimal attB site for the φC31 integrase (Groth et al., 2000) phage φC31 integrase
    701..747     +  promoter       minimal CaMV 35S promoter: minimal 35S promoter from cauliflower mosaic virus
    780..805     +  misc_feature   TMV Ω (fragment): translational enhancer from the tobacco mosaic virus 5'-leader sequence (Gallie et al., 1988)
    823..1334    +  CDS            Nluc (fragment): NanoLuc® luciferase human codon-optimized
   1442..1642    +  terminator     gene 7 terminator: transcription terminator for octopine-type Ti plasmid gene 7
   1660..1684    +  misc_feature   RB T-DNA repeat: right border repeat from nopaline C58 T-DNA
   2024..2425    +  CDS            Y4CG_SINFN (fragment): Protein inferred from homology: Swiss-Prot protein existence level 3. From Sinorhizobium fredii (strain NBRC 101917 / NGR234).
   2985..3614    +  CDS            pVS1 StaA: stability protein from the Pseudomonas plasmid pVS1 (Heeb et al., 2000)
   4047..5115    +  CDS            pVS1 RepA (fragment): replication protein from the Pseudomonas plasmid pVS1 (Heeb et al., 2000)
   5181..5375    +  rep_origin     pVS1 oriV: origin of replication for the Pseudomonas plasmid pVS1 (Heeb et al., 2000)
   5578..5617    +  CDS            rop (fragment): Rop protein, which maintains plasmids at low copy number; rop
   5719..5859    +  misc_feature   bom: basis of mobility region from pBR322
   6045..6633    -  rep_origin     ori: high-copy-number ColE1/pMB1/pBR322/pUC origin of replication
   6721..96      -  CDS            KanR (across the origin): aminoglycoside phosphotransferase; aph(3')-Ia; confers resistance to kanamycin in bacteria or G418 (Geneticin®) in eukaryotes
