[The description below was written by a language model from this plasmid's Addgene catalogue record and pLannotate feature annotations shown in this document.]
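Description:
pEPKKα2KN0100 is a GoldenBraid level α binary vector carrying a plant luciferase reporter transcription unit, built on a pDGB3 α2-type backbone (the backbone name is partly garbled in the record) and catalogued as a synthetic biology plasmid. The 7,440 nt plasmid is propagated in E. coli from a high-copy ColE1/pUC-type origin under kanamycin selection (aph(3')-Ia). It also carries the pVS1 oriV with the RepA replication and StaA stability genes, which allow maintenance in Agrobacterium, along with a pBR322 bom region and a residual rop fragment. Left and right border repeats from the nopaline C58 T-DNA flank the payload, so the cassette can be delivered to plant cells by Agrobacterium-mediated transfer.

The insert, assembled through BsaI sites that were destroyed during cloning, is described as MinSyn_067::LucN::Flag::g7T. MinSyn_067 is a synthetic minimal plant promoter. In the annotation, this region contains two sequences matching the minimal φC31 attB site upstream of a minimal CaMV 35S core promoter, followed by a fragment of the TMV Ω translational enhancer. The record does not explain the role of the attB-like elements within the promoter design. The promoter drives NanoLuc luciferase, which according to the insert name carries a Flag tag (not separately annotated in the feature table), and transcription ends at the octopine Ti plasmid gene 7 terminator. No plant selectable marker is annotated within the T-DNA.

The construct serves as a luminescence reporter for measuring the activity of this rationally designed minimal synthetic promoter in plants. As a level α GoldenBraid part, it can in principle be combined with other transcription units in higher-order assemblies.
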