Addgene plasmid #154621: pEPKKα2KN0100
Purpose: GoldenBraid level α luciferase reporter
Depositing lab: Nicola Patron. Depositing organization: Earlham Institute. Publication: Rational design of minimal synthetic promoters for plants. Cai YM, Kallam K, Tidd H, Gendarini G, Salzman A, Patron NJ. Nucleic Acids Res. 2020 Aug 28. pii: 5897334. doi: 10.1093/nar/gkaa682. PubMed 32856047.
Backbone
  Vector backbone: pDGB3_?2
  Vector type: Synthetic Biology
Growth in bacteria
  Bacterial resistance: Kanamycin, 50 μg/mL
  Growth temperature: 37°C
  Growth strain: NEB Stable
  Copy number: High Copy
Gene/Insert
  Gene/Insert name: MinSyn_067 Nanoluc expression cassette [MinSyn_067::LucN::Flag::g7T]
  Species: Synthetic
  Cloning method: Restriction Enzyme; 5′ cloning site BsaI (destroyed during cloning); 3′ cloning site BsaI (destroyed during cloning)
Terms and licenses: Academic/Nonprofit Terms; Industry Terms: Not Available to Industry
Depositor comments: Please visit https://www.biorxiv.org/content/10.1101/2020.05.14.095406v1 for bioRxiv preprint.
How to cite: pEPKKα2KN0100 was a gift from Nicola Patron (Addgene plasmid # 154621 ; http://n2t.net/addgene:154621 ; RRID:Addgene_154621)
